>Addgene plasmid #71577 | pJK514 | depositor full sequence | sequence record 130936 | pJK514 sequence 5108 bps
TGGCGAATGGG
[124 nt withheld, positions 12-135]
C
[91 nt withheld, positions 137-227]
A
[49 nt withheld, positions 229-277]
CCTTTGACGTTGGAGTCCACGTTCTTT
[37 nt withheld, positions 305-341]
ACCCTATCTCGGTCTATTCTTTTGATTTATAAGGGATTTTGCCGATTTCGGCCTATTGGTTAAAAAATGA
GCTGATTTAACAAAAATTTAACGCGAATTTTAACAAAATATTAACGTTTACAATTTCAGGTGGCACTTTT
CGGGGAAATGTGCGCGGAACCCCTATTTGTTTATTTTTCTAAATACATTCAAATATGTATCCGCTCATGA
GACAATAACCCTGATAAATGCTTCAATAATATTGAAAAAGGAAGAGTATGAGTATTCAACATTTCCGTGT
CGCCCTTATTCCCTTTTTTGCGGCATTTTGCCTTCCTGTTTTTGCTCACCCAGAAACGCTGGTGAAAGTA
AAAGATGCTGAAGATCAGTTGGGTGCACGAGTGGGTTACATCGAACTGGATCTCAACAGCGGTAAGATCC
TTGAGAGTTTTCGCCCCGAAGAACGTTTTCCAATGATGAGCACTTTTAAAGTTCTGCTATGTGGCGCGGT
ATTATCCCGTATTGACGCCGGGCAAGAGCAACTCGGTCGCCGCATACACTATTCTCAGAATGACTTGGTT
GAGTACTCACCAGTCACAGAAAAGCATCTTACGGATGGCATGACAGTAAGAGAATTATGCAGTGCTGCCA
TAACCATGAGTGATAACACTGCGGCCAACTTACTTCTGACAACGATCGGAGGACCGAAGGAGCTAACCGC
TTTTTTGCACAACATGGGGGATCATGTAACTCGCCTTGATCGTTGGGAACCGGAGCTGAATGAAGCCATA
CCAAACGACGAGCGTGACACCACGATGCCTGCAGCAATGGCAACAACGTTGCGCAAACTATTAACTGGCG
AACTACTTACTCTAGCTTCCCGGCAACAATTAATAGACTGGATGGAGGCGGATAAAGTTGCAGGACCACT
TCTGCGCTCGGCCCTTCCGGCTGGCTGGTTTATTGCTGATAAATCTGGAGCCGGTGAGCGTGGGTCTCGC
GGTATCATTGCAGCACTGGGGCCAGATGGTAAGCCCTCCCGTATCGTAGTTATCTACACGACGGGGAGTC
AGGCAACTATGGATGAACGAAATAGACAGATCGCTGAGATAGGTGCCTCACTGATTAAGCATTGGTAACT
GTCAGACCAAGTTTACTCATATATACTTTAGATTGATTTAAAACTTCATTTTTAATTTAAAAGGATCTAG
GTGAAGATCCTTTTTGATAATCTCATGACCAAAATCCCTTAACGTGAGTTTTCGTTCCACTGAGCGTCAG
ACCCCGTAGAAAAGATCAAAGGATCTTCTTGAGATCCTTTTTTTCTGCGCGTAATCTGCTGCTTGCAAAC
AAAAAAACCACCGCTACCAGCGGTGGTTTGTTTGCCGGATCAAGAGCTACCAACTCTTTTTCCGAAGGTA
ACTGGCTTCAGCAGAGCGCAGATACCAAATACTGTCCTTCTAGTGTAGCCGTAGTTAGGCCACCACTTCA
AGAACTCTGTAGCACCGCCTACATACCTCGCTCTGCTAATCCTGTTACCAGTGGCTGCTGCCAGTGGCGA
TAAGTCGTGTCTTACCGGGTTGGACTCAAGACGATAGTTACCGGATAAGGCGCAGCGGTCGGGCTGAACG
GGGGGTTCGTGCACACAGCCCAGCTTGGAGCGAACGACCTACACCGAACTGAGATACCTACAGCGTGAGC
TATGAGAAAGCGCCACGCTTCCCGAAGGGAGAAAGGCGGACAGGTATCCGGTAAGCGGCAGGGTCGGAAC
AGGAGAGCGCACGAGGGAGCTTCCAGGGGGAAACGCCTGGTATCTTTATAGTCCTGTCGGGTTTCGCCAC
CTCTGACTTGAGCGTCGATTTTTGTGATGCTCGTCAGGGGGGCGGAGCCTATGGAAAAACGCCAGCAACG
CGGCCTTTTTACGGTTCCTGGCCTTTTGCTGGCCTTTTGCTCACATGTTCTTTCCTGCGTTATCCCCTGA
TTCTGTGGATAACCGTATTACCGCCTTTGAGTGAGCTGATACCGCTCGCCGCAGCCGAACGACCGAGCGC
AGCGAGTCAGTGAGCGAGGAAGCGGAAGAGCGCCTGATGCGGTATTTTCTCCTTACGCATCTGTGCGGTA
TTTCACACCGCATATATGGTGCACTCTCAGTACAATCTGCTCTGATGCCGCATAGTTAAGCCAGTATACA
CTCCGCTATCGCTACGTGACTGGGTCATGGCTGCGCCCCGACACCCGCCAACACCCGCTGACGCGCCCTG
ACGGGCTTGTCTGCTCCCGGCATCCGCTTACAGACAAGCTGTGACCGTCTCCGGGAGCTGCATGTGTCAG
AGGTTTTCACCGTCATCACCGAAACGCGCGAGGCAGCTGCGGTAAAGCTCATCAGCGTGGTCGTGAAGCG
ATTCACAGATGTCTGCCTGTTCATCCGCGTCCAGCTCGTTGAGTTTCTCCAGAAGCGTTAATGTCTGGCT
TCTGATAAAGCGGGCCATGTTAAGGGCGGTTTTTTCCTGTTTGGTCACTGATGCCTCCGTGTAAGGGGGA
TTTCTGTTCATGGGGGTAATGATACCGATGAAACGAGAGAGGATGCTCACGATACGGGTTACTGATGATG
AACATGCCCGGTTACTGGAACGTTGTGAGGGTAAACAACTGGCGGTATGGATGCGGCGGGACCAGAGAAA
AATCACTCAGGGTCAATGCCAGCGCTTCGTTAATACAGATGTAGGTGTTCCACAGGGTAGCCAGCAGCAT
CCTGCGATGCAGATCCGGAACATAATGGTGCAGGGCGCTGACTTCCGCGTTTCCAGACTTTACGAAACAC
GGAAACCGAAGACCATTCATGTTGTTGCTCAGGTCGCAGACGTTTTGCAGCAGCAGTCGCTTCACGTTCG
CTCGCGTATCGGTGATTCATTCTGCTAACCAGTAAGGCAACCCCGCCAGCCTAGCCGGGTCCTCAACGAC
AGGAGCACGATCATGCGCACCCGTGGCCAGGACCCAACGCTGCCCGAGATCTCGATCCCGCGAAATTAAT
ACGACTCACTATAGGGAGACCACAACGGTTTCCCTCTAGAAATAATTTTGTTTAACTTTAAGAAGGAGAT
ATACATATGACAGAGCGCATTCGGAACGTCGCGCTGCGCAGTAAAGTATGTCCGGCAGAAACCGCATCCG
AGTTGATCAAGCACGGAGACGTGGTGGGGACCAGCGGTTTTACCGGGGCAGGTTACCCCAAGGAAGTACC
CAAGGCGCTGGCCCAGCGGATGGAAGCTGCGCATGATCGGGGCGAAAAATACCAGATCAGCCTGATTACG
GGCGCATCCACGGGCCCTCAGCTGGATGGTGAGCTGGCCAAGGCCAACGGGGTGTATTTCCGCTCGCCAT
TCAATACGGATGCCACCATGCGCAACCGTATTAATGCGGGTGAAACGGAATATTTTGATAACCATCTGGG
GCAGGTGGCTGGCCGTGCCGTGCAGGGCAATTACGGCAAGTTCAATATTGCGCTGGTGGAAGCCACAGCC
ATTACGGAAGATGGCGGCATTGTGCCCACATCTTCTGTCGGCAATTCCCAGACATTCCTCAATCTGGCCG
AAAAGGTCATTATCGAGGTAAATGAATGGCAGAATCCGATGCTGGAAGGCATCCATGATATCTGGGATGG
CAACGTAAGTGGCGTGCCTACGCGTGATATTGTGCCGATTGTACGGGCAGATCAGCGCGTGGGTGGCCCG
GTTTTACGGGTGAACCCGGACAAGATTGCTGCCATTGTACGCACGAATGACCGGGACAGAAATGCCCCGT
TTGCCGCGCCGGATGAAACAGCAAAAGCTATTGCGGGCTATTTGCTTGATTTCTTTGGGCATGAAGTCAA
ACAGAACCGTTTGCCGCCCTCACTTCTGCCGCTCCAGTCTGGTGTGGGCAATGTGGCCAACGCCGTGCTG
GAAGGGCTGAAGGAAGGCCCATTTGAAAATCTGGTGGGCTATAGTGAGGTGATTCAGGATGGCATGTTGG
CCATGCTGGATTCTGGCCGTATGCGTATTGCCTCTGCCTCGTCTTTCTCGCTGAGCCCGGAAGCTGCGGA
AGAAATCAATAACCGGATGGATTTCTTCCGCAGCAAGATCATTCTGCGCCAGCAGGATGTCAGCAACAGC
CCCGGCATTATCCGCCGTTTAGGCTGCATTGCCATGAACGGCATGATTGAGGCGGATATTTACGGAAACG
TGAATTCTACCCGCGTGATGGGTTCCAAAATGATGAATGGTATTGGGGGATCGGGTGATTTTGCCCGGAG
TTCCTACCTGTCCATCTTCCTGTCTCCCTCCACAGCCAAAGGTGGCAAGATTTCAGCCATTGTGCCGATG
GCTGCGCATGTGGACCACATCATGCAGGATGCGCAGATTTTTGTAACCGCGCAGGGGCTGGCGGATCTGC
GTGGGCTTTCACCGGTGCAACGTGCGCGTGAAATTATTTCCAAATGTGCGCATCCGGATTACCGGCCGAT
GTTGCAGGATTATTTTGATCGTGCGCTTAAAAATTCCTTTGGTAAGCACACACCGCATCTGCTGACGGAA
GCTCTGTCTTGGCATCAGCGGTTTATTGATACGGGCACCATGCTCCCATCATCACTCGAGCACCACCACC
ACCACCACTGAGATCCGGCTGCTAACAAAGCCCGAAAGGAAGCTGAGTTGGCTGCTGCCACCGCTGAGCA
ATAACTAGCATAACCCCTTGGGGCCTCTAAACGGGTCTTGAGGGGTTTTTTGCTGAAAGGAGGAACTATA
TCCGGAT
Features (pLannotate 1.2.2; 13 found; start..end, strand, type, name):
     12..467     +  rep_origin     f1 ori (sequence partly withheld): f1 bacteriophage origin of replication; arrow indicates direction of (+) strand synthesis
    494..598     +  promoter       AmpR promoter: bla
    599..1459    +  CDS            AmpR: β-lactamase; bla; confers resistance to ampicillin, carbenicillin, and related antibiotics
   1630..2218    +  rep_origin     ori: high-copy-number ColE1/pMB1/pBR322/pUC origin of replication
   2404..2546    -  misc_feature   bom: basis of mobility region from pBR322
   2648..2839    -  CDS            rop: Rop protein, which maintains plasmids at low copy number; rop
   2856..3236    +  CDS            YPB1_ECOLX: Protein predicted: Swiss-Prot protein existence level 4. From Escherichia coli.
   3348..3366    +  promoter       T7 promoter: promoter for bacteriophage T7 RNA polymerase
   3398..3420    +  RBS            RBS: efficient ribosome binding site from bacteriophage T7 gene 10 (Olins and Rangwala, 1989)
   3428..4942    +  CDS            SCACT_ACEAC: Experimental evidence at protein level: Swiss-Prot protein existence level 1. Utilizes succinyl-CoA to convert toxic acetate to acetyl-CoA and succinate. Required for growth on acetic acid and for resistance to high levels of acetic acid. Has also low activity with acetoacetate as substrate. From Acetobacter aceti.
   4952..4969    +  CDS            9xHis (fragment): 9xHis affinity tag
   4979..5028    +  CDS            SET1 (fragment): solubility-enhancement tag derived from T7 phage gene 10B
   5036..5083    +  terminator     T7 terminator: transcription terminator for bacteriophage T7 RNA polymerase
