[The description below was written by a language model from this plasmid's Addgene catalogue record and pLannotate feature annotations shown in this document.]
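Description:
pJK514 is a bacterial expression plasmid built on the pET23a backbone, with a total size of 5,108 bp, that produces a mutant form of succinyl-CoA:acetate CoA-transferase (AarC) from Acetobacter aceti strain 1023. It is maintained in E. coli through a ColE1/pMB1-type origin and selected with ampicillin via the bla β-lactamase gene and its own promoter. The feature table also shows an f1 phage origin, the pBR322 bom mobility region and a short rop annotation, although the catalogue lists the plasmid as high copy.

The aarC coding sequence was inserted between NdeI and XhoI sites, both retained, downstream of the T7 promoter and the phage T7 gene 10 ribosome binding site, and is followed by the T7 terminator. Expression therefore requires a host supplying T7 RNA polymerase. The XhoI junction joins the open reading frame to the backbone-encoded C-terminal His6 tag, which the automated annotation labels as a fragment of a 9xHis tag; this allows metal-affinity purification. A short "SET1 fragment" hit after the tag appears to be an incidental match to T7-derived backbone sequence rather than a designed fusion.

The encoded protein, AarCH6-E435A, carries an alanine substitution at residue 435. The record is inconsistent about the original residue: the purpose line and construct name indicate glutamate, whereas the mutation field says glutamine. AarC transfers CoA from succinyl-CoA to acetate, yielding acetyl-CoA and succinate, and contributes to acetic acid resistance. The associated work concerns crystal structures and the mechanism of class I CoA-transferases, so this variant presumably serves structural and mechanistic studies. The depositor notes that co-production with E. coli GroEL/GroES greatly increases protein yield.
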