Addgene plasmid #71577: pJK514
Purpose: Produces Acetobacter aceti 1023 succinyl-CoA:acetate CoA-transferase with C-terminal His6 tag and Glu435>Ala mutant (AarCH6-E435A)
Depositing lab: T. J. Kappock. Depositing organization: Purdue University. Publication: Crystal structures of Acetobacter aceti succinyl-coenzyme A (CoA):acetate CoA-transferase reveal specificity determinants and illustrate the mechanism used by class I CoA-transferases. Mullins EA, Kappock TJ. Biochemistry. 2012 Oct 23;51(42):8422-34. doi: 10.1021/bi300957f. Epub 2012 Oct 11. PubMed 23030530.
Backbone
  Vector backbone: pET23a
  Backbone size w/o insert (bp): 3666
  Total vector size (bp): 5108
  Vector type: Bacterial Expression
Growth in bacteria
  Bacterial resistance: Ampicillin, 100 μg/mL
  Growth temperature: 37°C
  Growth strain: DH5alpha
  Copy number: High Copy
Gene/Insert
  Gene/Insert name: succinyl-CoA:acetate CoA-transferase (alt names: aarC; AZ09_02565)
  Species: Acetobacter aceti 1023
  Mutation: changes glutamine-435 to alanine
  GenBank ID: KDE21007.1 ACD85596.1
  Promoter: T7
  Tag / fusion protein: His6 (C terminal on backbone)
  Cloning method: Restriction Enzyme; 5′ cloning site NdeI (not destroyed); 3′ cloning site XhoI (not destroyed)
  Sequencing primers: 5′ T7 promoter; 3′ T7 terminator
Terms and licenses: Academic/Nonprofit Terms; Industry Terms: Not Available to Industry
Depositor comments: Much higher protein production is achieved by co-production with E. coli GroEL/GroES.
How to cite: pJK514 was a gift from T. J. Kappock (Addgene plasmid # 71577 ; http://n2t.net/addgene:71577 ; RRID:Addgene_71577)
