>Addgene plasmid #71577 | pJK514 | addgene partial sequence | sequence record 134308 | T7 5'-TAATACGACTCACTATAGGG-3'
TTGATCAAGCACGGAGACGTGGTGGGGACCAGCGGTTTTACCGGGGCAGGTTACCCCAAGGAAGTACCCA
AGGCGCTGGCCCAGCGGATGGAAGCTGCGCATGATCGGGGCGAAAAATACCAGATCAGCCTGATTACGGG
CGCATCCACGGGCCCTCAGCTGGATGGTGAGCTGGCCAAGGCCAACGGGGTGTATTTCCGCTCGCCATTC
AATACGGATGCCACCATGCGCAACCGTATTAATGCGGGTGAAACGGAATATTTTGATAACCATCTGGGGC
AGGTGGCTGGCCGTGCCGTGCAGGGCAATTACGGCAAGTTCAATATTGCGCTGGTGGAAGCCACAGCCAT
TACGGAAGATGGCGGCATTGTGCCCACATCTTCTGTCGGCAATTCCCAGACATTCCTCAATCTGGCCGAA
AAGGTCATTATCGAGGTAAATGAATGGCAGAATCCGATGCTGGAAGGCATCCATGATATCTGGGATGGCA
ACGTAAGTGGCGTGCCTACGCGTGATATTGTGCCGATTGTACGGGCAGATCAGCGCGTGGGTGGCCCGGT
TTTACGGGTGAACCCGGACAAGATTGCTGCCATTGTACGCACGAATGACCGGGACAGAAATGCCCCGTTT
GCCGCGCCGGATGAAACAGCAAAAGCTATTGCGGGCTATTTGCTTGATTTCTTTGGGCATGAAGTCAAAC
AGAACCGTTTGCCGCCCTCACTTCTGCCGCTCCAGTCTGGTGTGGGCAATGTGGCC
