>Addgene plasmid #71577 | pJK514 | addgene partial sequence | sequence record 135743 | T7term 5'-GCTAGTTATTGCTCAGCGG-3'
TTTCGGGCTTTGTTAGCAGCCGGATCTCAGTGGTGGTGGTGGTGGTGCTCGAGTGATGATGGGAGCATGG
TGCCCGTATCAATAAACCGCTGATGCCAAGACAGAGCTTCCGTCAGCAGATGCGGTGTGTGCTTACCAAA
GGAATTTTTAAGCGCACGATCAAAATAATCCTGCAACATCGGCCGGTAATCCGGATGCGCACATTTGGAA
ATAATTTCACGCGCACGTTGCACCGGTGAAAGCCCACGCAGATCCGCCAGCCCCTGCGCGGTTACAAAAA
TCTGCGCATCCTGCATGATGTGGTCCACATGCGCAGCCATCGGCACAATGGCTGAAATCTTGCCACCTTT
GGCTGTGGAGGGAGACAGGAAGATGGACAGGTAGGAACTCCGGGCAAAATCACCCGATCCCCCAATACCA
TTCATCATTTTGGAACCCATCACGCGGGTAGAATTCACGTTTCCGTAAATATCCGCCTCAATCATGCCGT
TCATGGCAATGCAGCCTAAACGGCGGATAATGCCGGGGCTGTTGCTGACATCCTGCTGGCGCAGAATGAT
CTTGCTGCGGAAGAAATCCATCCGGTTATTGATTTCTTCCGCAGCTTCCGGGCTCAGCGAGAAAGACGAG
GCAGAGGCAATACGCATACGGCCAGAATCCAGCATGGCCAACATGCCATCCTGAATCACCTCACTATAGC
CCACCAGATTTTCAAATGGGCCTTCCTTCAGCCCTTCCAGCACGGCGTTGGCCACATTGCCCACACCAGA
CTGGAGCGGCAGAAGTGAGGGCGGCAAACGGTTCTGTTTGACTTCATGCCCAAAGAAATCAAGCAAATAG
CCCGCAATAGCTTTTGCTGTTTCATCCGGCGCGGCAAACGGGGCATTTCTGTCCCGGTCATTCGTGCGTA
CAATGGCAGCAATCTTGTCCGGGTTCACCCGTAAAACCGGGCCACCCACGCGCTGATCTGCCCGTACAAT
CGGCACAATATCACGCGTAGGCACGCCACTTACGTTGCCATCCCAGATATCATGGATGCCTTCCAGCATC
GGATTCTGCCATTCATTTACCTCGATAATGACCTTTTCGGC
